>Addgene plasmid #129572 | pGEX-4T-1-3xAU1 | addgene full sequence | sequence record 256097 | Addgene NGS Result
CAATCAAATTCAGCCGATAGCGGAACGGGAAGGCGACTGGAGTGCCATGTCCGGTTTTCAACAAACCATG
CAAATGCTGAATGAGGGCATCGTTCCCACTGCGATGCTGGTTGCCAACGATCAGATGGCGCTGGGCGCAA
TGCGCGCCATTACCGAGTCCGGGCTGCGCGTTGGTGCGGATATCTCGGTAGTGGGATACGACGATACCGA
AGACAGCTCATGTTATATCCCGCCGTTAACCACCATCAAACAGGATTTTCGCCTGCTGGGGCAAACCAGC
GTGGACCGCTTGCTGCAACTCTCTCAGGGCCAGGCGGTGAAGGGCAATCAGCTGTTGCCCGTCTCACTGG
TGAAAAGAAAAACCACCCTGGCGCCCAATACGCAAACCGCCTCTCCCCGCGCGTTGGCCGATTCATTAAT
GCAGCTGGCACGACAGGTTTCCCGACTGGAAAGCGGGCAGTGAGCGCAACGCAATTAATGTAAGTTAGCT
CACTCATTAGGCACCCCAGGCTTTACACTTTATGCTTCCGGCTCGTATGTTGTGTGGAATTGTGAGCGGA
TAACAATTTCACACAGGAAACAGCTATGACCATGATTACGGATTCACTGGCCGTCGTTTTACAACGTCGT
GACTGGGAAAACCCTGGCGTTACCCAACTTAATCGCCTTGCAGCACATCCCCCTTTCGCCAGCTGGCGTA
ATAGCGAAGAGGCCCGCACCGATCGCCCTTCCCAACAGTTGCGCAGCCTGAATGGCGAATGGCGCTTTGC
CTGGTTTCCGGCACCAGAAGCGGTGCCGGAAAGCTGGCTGGAGTGCGATCTTCCTGAGGCCGATACTGTC
GTCGTCCCCTCAAACTGGCAGATGCACGGTTACGATGCGCCCATCTACACCAACGTGACCTATCCCATTA
CGGTCAATCCGCCGTTTGTTCCCACGGAGAATCCGACGGGTTGTTACTCGCTCACATTTAATGTTGATGA
AAGCTGGCTACAGGAAGGCCAGACGCGAATTATTTTTGATGGCGTTGGAATTAGCTTATCGACTGCACGG
TGCACCAATGCTTCTGGCGTCAGGCAGCCATCGGAAGCTGTGGTATGGCTGTGCAGGTCGTAAATCACTG
CATAATTCGTGTCGCTCAAGGCGCACTCCCGTTCTGGATAATGTTTTTTGCGCCGACATCATAACGGTTC
TGGCAAATATTCTGAAATGAGCTGTTGACAATTAATCATCGGCTCGTATAATGTGTGGAATTGTGAGCGG
ATAACAATTTCACACAGGAAACAGTATTCATGTCCCCTATACTAGGTTATTGGAAAATTAAGGGCCTTGT
GCAACCCACTCGACTTCTTTTGGAATATCTTGAAGAAAAATATGAAGAGCATTTGTATGAGCGCGATGAA
GGTGATAAATGGCGAAACAAAAAGTTTGAATTGGGTTTGGAGTTTCCCAATCTTCCTTATTATATTGATG
GTGATGTTAAATTAACACAGTCTATGGCCATCATACGTTATATAGCTGACAAGCACAACATGTTGGGTGG
TTGTCCAAAAGAGCGTGCAGAGATTTCAATGCTTGAAGGAGCGGTTTTGGATATTAGATACGGTGTTTCG
AGAATTGCATATAGTAAAGACTTTGAAACTCTCAAAGTTGATTTTCTTAGCAAGCTACCTGAAATGCTGA
AAATGTTCGAAGATCGTTTATGTCATAAAACATATTTAAATGGTGATCATGTAACCCATCCTGACTTCAT
GTTGTATGACGCTCTTGATGTTGTTTTATACATGGACCCAATGTGCCTGGATGCGTTCCCAAAATTAGTT
TGTTTTAAAAAACGTATTGAAGCTATCCCACAAATTGATAAGTACTTGAAATCCAGCAAGTATATAGCAT
GGCCTTTGCAGGGCTGGCAAGCCACGTTTGGTGGTGGCGACCATCCTCCAAAATCGGATCTGGTTCCGCG
TGGATCTATGGACACCTACCGCTACATCGACACCTACCGCTACATCGACACCTACCGCTACATCAAGCTT
GGATCCGAATTCCCGGGTCGACTCGAGCGGCCGCATCGTGACTGACTGACGATCTGCCTCGCGCGTTTCG
GTGATGACGGTGAAAACCTCTGACACATGCAGCTCCCGGAGACGGTCACAGCTTGTCTGTAAGCGGATGC
CGGGAGCAGACAAGCCCGTCAGGGCGCGTCAGCGGGTGTTGGCGGGTGTCGGGGCGCAGCCATGACCCAG
TCACGTAGCGATAGCGGAGTGTATAATTCTTGAAGACGAAAGGGCCTCGTGATACGCCTATTTTTATAGG
TTAATGTCATGATAATAATGGTTTCTTAGACGTCAGGTGGCACTTTTCGGGGAAATGTGCGCGGAACCCC
TATTTGTTTATTTTTCTAAATACATTCAAATATGTATCCGCTCATGAGACAATAACCCTGATAAATGCTT
CAATAATATTGAAAAAGGAAGAGTATGAGTATTCAACATTTCCGTGTCGCCCTTATTCCCTTTTTTGCGG
CATTTTGCCTTCCTGTTTTTGCTCACCCAGAAACGCTGGTGAAAGTAAAAGATGCTGAAGATCAGTTGGG
TGCACGAGTGGGTTACATCGAACTGGATCTCAACAGCGGTAAGATCCTTGAGAGTTTTCGCCCCGAAGAA
CGTTTTCCAATGATGAGCACTTTTAAAGTTCTGCTATGTGGCGCGGTATTATCCCGTGTTGACGCCGGGC
AAGAGCAACTCGGTCGCCGCATACACTATTCTCAGAATGACTTGGTTGAGTACTCACCAGTCACAGAAAA
GCATCTTACGGATGGCATGACAGTAAGAGAATTATGCAGTGCTGCCATAACCATGAGTGATAACACTGCG
GCCAACTTACTTCTGACAACGATCGGAGGACCGAAGGAGCTAACCGCTTTTTTGCACAACATGGGGGATC
ATGTAACTCGCCTTGATCGTTGGGAACCGGAGCTGAATGAAGCCATACCAAACGACGAGCGTGACACCAC
GATGCCTGCAGCAATGGCAACAACGTTGCGCAAACTATTAACTGGCGAACTACTTACTCTAGCTTCCCGG
CAACAATTAATAGACTGGATGGAGGCGGATAAAGTTGCAGGACCACTTCTGCGCTCGGCCCTTCCGGCTG
GCTGGTTTATTGCTGATAAATCTGGAGCCGGTGAGCGTGGGTCTCGCGGTATCATTGCAGCACTGGGGCC
AGATGGTAAGCCCTCCCGTATCGTAGTTATCTACACGACGGGGAGTCAGGCAACTATGGATGAACGAAAT
AGACAGATCGCTGAGATAGGTGCCTCACTGATTAAGCATTGGTAACTGTCAGACCAAGTTTACTCATATA
TACTTTAGATTGATTTAAAACTTCATTTTTAATTTAAAAGGATCTAGGTGAAGATCCTTTTTGATAATCT
CATGACCAAAATCCCTTAACGTGAGTTTTCGTTCCACTGAGCGTCAGACCCCGTAGAAAAGATCAAAGGA
TCTTCTTGAGATCCTTTTTTTCTGCGCGTAATCTGCTGCTTGCAAACAAAAAAACCACCGCTACCAGCGG
TGGTTTGTTTGCCGGATCAAGAGCTACCAACTCTTTTTCCGAAGGTAACTGGCTTCAGCAGAGCGCAGAT
ACCAAATACTGTCCTTCTAGTGTAGCCGTAGTTAGGCCACCACTTCAAGAACTCTGTAGCACCGCCTACA
TACCTCGCTCTGCTAATCCTGTTACCAGTGGCTGCTGCCAGTGGCGATAAGTCGTGTCTTACCGGGTTGG
ACTCAAGACGATAGTTACCGGATAAGGCGCAGCGGTCGGGCTGAACGGGGGGTTCGTGCACACAGCCCAG
CTTGGAGCGAACGACCTACACCGAACTGAGATACCTACAGCGTGAGCTATGAGAAAGCGCCACGCTTCCC
GAAGGGAGAAAGGCGGACAGGTATCCGGTAAGCGGCAGGGTCGGAACAGGAGAGCGCACGAGGGAGCTTC
CAGGGGGAAACGCCTGGTATCTTTATAGTCCTGTCGGGTTTCGCCACCTCTGACTTGAGCGTCGATTTTT
GTGATGCTCGTCAGGGGGGCGGAGCCTATGGAAAAACGCCAGCAACGCGGCCTTTTTACGGTTCCTGGCC
TTTTGCTGGCCTTTTGCTCACATGTTCTTTCCTGCGTTATCCCCTGATTCTGTGGATAACCGTATTACCG
CCTTTGAGTGAGCTGATACCGCTCGCCGCAGCCGAACGACCGAGCGCAGCGAGTCAGTGAGCGAGGAAGC
GGAAGAGCGCCTGATGCGGTATTTTCTCCTTACGCATCTGTGCGGTATTTCACACCGCATAAATTCCGAC
ACCATCGAATGGCGCAAAACCTTTCGCGGTATGGCATGATAGCGCCCGGAAGAGAGTCAATTCAGGGTGG
TGAATGTGAAACCAGTAACGTTATACGATGTCGCAGAGTATGCCGGTGTCTCTTATCAGACCGTTTCCCG
CGTGGTGAACCAGGCCAGCCACGTTTCTGCGAAAACGCGGGAAAAAGTGGAAGCGGCGATGGCGGAGCTG
AATTACATTCCCAACCGCGTGGCACAACAACTGGCGGGCAAACAGTCGTTGCTGATTGGCGTTGCCACCT
CCAGTCTGGCCCTGCACGCGCCGTCGCAAATTGTCGCGGCGATTAAATCTCGCGCCGATCAACTGGGTGC
CAGCGTGGTGGTGTCGATGGTAGAACGAAGCGGCGTCGAAGCCTGTAAAGCGGCGGTGCACAATCTTCTC
GCGCAACGCGTCAGTGGGCTGATCATTAACTATCCGCTGGATGACCAGGATGCCATTGCTGTGGAAGCTG
CCTGCACTAATGTTCCGGCGTTATTTCTTGATGTCTCTGACCAGACACCCATCAACAGTATTATTTTCTC
CCATGAAGACGGTACGCGACTGGGCGTGGAGCATCTGGTCGCATTGGGTCACCAGCAAATCGCGCTGTTA
GCGGGCCCATTAAGTTCTGTCTCGGCGCGTCTGCGTCTGGCTGGCTGGCATAAATATCTCACTCG
Features (pLannotate 1.2.2; 16 found; start..end, strand, type, name):
    476..497     +  protein_bind   CAP binding site: CAP binding activates transcription in the presence of cAMP. E. coli catabolite activator protein
    512..542     +  promoter       lac promoter: promoter for the E. coli lac operon
    550..566     +  protein_bind   lac operator: The lac repressor binds to the lac operator to inhibit transcription in E. coli. This inhibition can be relieved by adding lactose or isopropyl-β-D-thiogalactopyranoside (IPTG). lac repressor encoded by lacI
    586..759     +  CDS            lacZα: LacZα fragment of β-galactosidase; lacZ fragment
   1023..1139    -  CDS            yciV (fragment): RNAAM_ECOLI - Also known as trpH From Escherichia coli (strain K12).
   1215..1243    +  promoter       tac promoter: strong E. coli promoter; hybrid between the trp and lac UV5 promoters
   1251..1267    +  protein_bind   lac operator: The lac repressor binds to the lac operator to inhibit transcription in E. coli. This inhibition can be relieved by adding lactose or isopropyl-β-D-thiogalactopyranoside (IPTG). lac repressor encoded by lacI
   1290..1943    +  CDS            GST26_SCHJA: Experimental evidence at protein level: Swiss-Prot protein existence level 1. GST isoenzymes appear to play a central role in the parasite detoxification system. Other functions are also suspected including a role in increasing the solubility of haematin in the parasite gut. From Schistosoma japonicum (Blood fluke).
   2084..2123    +  CDS            rop (fragment): Rop protein, which maintains plasmids at low copy number; rop
   2225..2265    +  misc_feature   bom (fragment): basis of mobility region from pBR322
   2370..2474    +  promoter       AmpR promoter: bla
   2475..3335    +  CDS            AmpR: β-lactamase; bla; confers resistance to ampicillin, carbenicillin, and related antibiotics
   3506..4094    +  rep_origin     ori: high-copy-number ColE1/pMB1/pBR322/pUC origin of replication
   4280..4331    -  misc_feature   bom (fragment): basis of mobility region from pBR322
   4338..4415    +  promoter       lacI promoter: lacI
   4416..463     +  CDS            lacI (across the origin): lac repressor; lacI; The lac repressor binds to the lac operator to inhibit transcription in E. coli. This inhibition can be relieved by adding lactose or isopropyl-β-D-thiogalactopyranoside (IPTG).
