[The description below was written by a language model from this plasmid's Addgene catalogue record and pLannotate feature annotations shown in this document.]
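Description:
pGEX-4T-1-3xAU1 is an empty bacterial expression backbone derived from pGEX-4T-1, designed for producing recombinant proteins in E. coli as N-terminal fusions to glutathione S-transferase followed by a triple AU1 epitope tag. It is propagated under ampicillin selection through the β-lactamase gene (AmpR) with its own promoter, and replicates from a ColE1/pMB1-family origin. The catalogue entry lists it as low copy, while the automated annotation describes this origin class generically as high copy and detects only fragments of rop and the pBR322 bom region. The sequenced plasmid is about 5 kb, slightly larger than the parental backbone, consistent with a short tag insertion.

Expression is driven by the strong hybrid tac promoter with an adjacent lac operator. The plasmid carries its own lacI gene and promoter, so transcription stays repressed until induced with IPTG. Downstream lies the Schistosoma japonicum GST coding sequence, which allows affinity purification on glutathione resin. The 3xAU1 tag was inserted at the BamHI site of the polylinker in a way that regenerates BamHI downstream of the tag, and a unique HindIII site was added between BamHI and EcoRI, giving restriction sites for cloning an open reading frame in frame after GST-3xAU1. The feature table does not annotate the AU1 repeats themselves, and no gene of interest is present. Leftover lac promoter/operator and lacZα segments are backbone remnants adjacent to lacI.

The depositor uses a BL21 strain for protein production. The associated publication concerns a multiplexed cellular kinase activity assay, suggesting the vector provides epitope-tagged GST fusion proteins for that work, though the record does not state their exact role.
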