Addgene plasmid #129572: pGEX-4T-1-3xAU1
Purpose: (Empty Backbone) Empty backbone for AU1 tag
Depositing lab: Kevin Janes. Depositing organization: University of Virginia. Publication: An ultrasensitive fiveplex activity assay for cellular kinases. Smolko CM, Janes KA. Sci Rep. 2019 Dec 19;9(1):19409. doi: 10.1038/s41598-019-55998-8. PubMed 31857650.
Backbone
  Vector backbone: pGEX-4T1
  Backbone manufacturer: Amersham
  Backbone size (bp): 4969
  Modifications to backbone: 3xAU1 tag inserted at BamHI site of pGEX-4T-1, regenerating the BamHI site downstream of 3xAU1, with a unique HindIII site added between the BamHI and EcoRI sites of pGEX-4T-1.
  Vector type: Bacterial Expression
  Tag / fusion protein: GST (N terminal on backbone); 3xAU1 (N terminal on backbone)
Growth in bacteria
  Bacterial resistance: Ampicillin, 100 μg/mL
  Growth temperature: 37°C
  Growth strain: DH5alpha
  Copy number: Low Copy
Gene/Insert
  Cloning method: Restriction Enzyme
  Sequencing primers: 5′ 5GEX; 3′ 3GEX
Terms and licenses: Academic/Nonprofit Terms; Industry Terms: Not Available to Industry
Depositor comments: Depositor uses BL21 for protein production.
How to cite: pGEX-4T-1-3xAU1 was a gift from Kevin Janes (Addgene plasmid # 129572 ; http://n2t.net/addgene:129572 ; RRID:Addgene_129572)
